Addgene plasmid #86921: pEGFP-C1-FLAG-GFP-Ubl4A
Purpose: To express Ubl4A tagged with FLAG-EGFP at N- terminus.
Depositing lab: Yihong Ye. Publication: The HECT domain ubiquitin ligase HUWE1 targets unassembled soluble proteins for degradation. Xu Y, Anderson DE, Ye Y. Cell Discov. 2016 Nov 8;2:16040. eCollection 2016. 10.1038/celldisc.2016.40 PubMed 27867533.
Backbone
  Vector backbone: pEGFP-C1
  Modifications to backbone: A FLAG tag is added on N-terminus of EGFP
  Vector type: Mammalian Expression
  Selectable markers: Neomycin (select with G418)
Growth in bacteria
  Bacterial resistance: Kanamycin, 50 μg/mL
  Growth temperature: 37°C
  Growth strain: DH5alpha
  Copy number: High Copy
Gene/Insert
  Gene/Insert name: UBL4A (alt names: Ubiquitin-like protein 4A; Ubiquitin-like protein GDX)
  Species: H. sapiens (human)
  Insert size (bp): 471
  Mutation: none
  GenBank ID: NM_014235.4
  Entrez Gene: UBL4A (a.k.a. DX254E, DXS254E, G6PD, GDX, GET5, MDY2, TMA24, UBL4)
  Promoter: CMV
  Tag / fusion protein: FLAG (N terminal on backbone); GFP (N terminal on backbone)
  Cloning method: Restriction Enzyme; 5′ cloning site BglII (not destroyed); 3′ cloning site SalI (not destroyed)
  Sequencing primers: 5′ EGFP-C; 3′ SV40-pArev
Terms and licenses: Academic/Nonprofit Terms; Industry Terms: Not Available to Industry
How to cite: pEGFP-C1-FLAG-GFP-Ubl4A was a gift from Yihong Ye (Addgene plasmid # 86921 ; http://n2t.net/addgene:86921 ; RRID:Addgene_86921)
