[The description below was written by a language model from this plasmid's Addgene catalogue record and pLannotate feature annotations shown in this document.]
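Description:
pEGFP-C1-FLAG-GFP-Ubl4A is a mammalian expression plasmid of about 5.2 kb built on the pEGFP-C1 backbone, which was modified by placing a FLAG epitope upstream of EGFP. It replicates in E. coli at high copy from a ColE1/pUC-type origin and also carries an f1 phage origin. A single NeoR/KanR cassette (the Tn5 aminoglycoside phosphotransferase) serves both hosts. A bacterial bla-type promoter drives it for kanamycin selection in bacteria, and the adjacent SV40 enhancer/early promoter drives it for G418 selection of transfected mammalian cells, with an HSV TK polyadenylation signal terminating the transcript. The short ble, large T antigen and bGH poly(A) fragments called in the feature table appear to be backbone remnants or partial annotation matches, not functional elements.

The expression unit uses the human cytomegalovirus immediate early enhancer and promoter to drive one open reading frame: a FLAG tag (annotated as a fragment of a 2xFLAG element), then EGFP, then the 471 bp coding sequence of unmutated human UBL4A. The insert was cloned between the BglII and SalI sites of the multiple cloning site, both of which are retained, and an SV40 poly(A) signal follows it. The product is UBL4A carrying FLAG-EGFP at its N-terminus, so it can be followed by fluorescence and detected or immunoprecipitated through the FLAG epitope. UBL4A (also known as GDX or GET5) is a ubiquitin-like subunit of the cytosolic BAG6 protein quality control complex, which holds hydrophobic or misfolded clients soluble and routes them to the endoplasmic reticulum or to the proteasome. The plasmid's stated purpose is simply to express this tagged protein. It was deposited with a study of how the ubiquitin ligase HUWE1 targets unassembled soluble proteins for degradation.
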