Features (pLannotate 1.2.2; 16 found; start..end, strand, type, name):
     11..599     +  rep_origin     ori: high-copy-number ColE1/pMB1/pBR322/pUC origin of replication
    774..1077    +  enhancer       CMV enhancer: human cytomegalovirus immediate early enhancer
   1078..1281    +  promoter       CMV promoter: human cytomegalovirus (CMV) immediate early promoter
   1329..1353    +  CDS            2xFLAG (fragment): two tandem FLAG® epitope tags
   1352..2067    +  CDS            EGFP (fragment): the original enhanced GFP (Yang et al., 1996) mammalian codon-optimized
   2082..2552    +  CDS            UBL4A: UBL4A_HUMAN - Also known as DXS254E, GDX, UBL4. Experimental evidence at protein level: Swiss-Prot protein existence level 1. As part of a cytosolic protein quality control complex, the BAG6/BAT3 complex, maintains misfolded and hydrophobic patches- containing proteins in a soluble state and participates in their proper delivery to the endoplasmic reticulum or alternatively can promote their sorting to the proteasome where they undergo degradation (PubMed:20676083, PubMed:21636303, PubMed:21743475, PubMed:28104892). The BAG6/BAT3 complex is involved in the post-translational delivery of tail-a
   2556..2582    +  misc_feature   MCS (fragment): multiple cloning site
   2599..2683    +  CDS            large T antigen (fragment): large T antigen from SV40 (simian virus 40)
   2706..2827    +  polyA_signal   SV40 poly(A) signal: SV40 polyadenylation signal
   2861..3289    -  rep_origin     f1 ori (sequence partly withheld): f1 bacteriophage origin of replication; arrow indicates direction of (+) strand synthesis
   3316..3420    +  promoter       AmpR promoter: bla
   3422..3779    +  promoter       SV40 promoter: SV40 enhancer and early promoter
   3814..4608    +  CDS            NeoR/KanR: aminoglycoside phosphotransferase from Tn5; aph(3')-II (or nptII); confers resistance to neomycin, kanamycin, and G418 (Geneticin®)
   4629..4781    +  CDS            ble (fragment): BLE_KLEPN - Experimental evidence at protein level: Swiss-Prot protein existence level 1. Binding protein with a strong affinity to the bleomycin family of antibiotics. Binds to CL990; an antimitotic-antibiotic compound. From Klebsiella pneumoniae.
   4840..4887    +  polyA_signal   HSV TK poly(A) signal: herpes simplex virus thymidine kinase polyadenylation signal (Cole and Stacy, 1985)
   4978..4994    -  polyA_signal   bGH poly(A) signal (fragment): bovine growth hormone polyadenylation signal
>Addgene plasmid #86921 | pEGFP-C1-FLAG-GFP-Ubl4A | addgene full sequence | sequence record 175328 | Addgene NGS Result
AAGGATCTTCTTGAGATCCTTTTTTTCTGCGCGTAATCTGCTGCTTGCAAACAAAAAAACCACCGCTACC
AGCGGTGGTTTGTTTGCCGGATCAAGAGCTACCAACTCTTTTTCCGAAGGTAACTGGCTTCAGCAGAGCG
CAGATACCAAATACTGTTCTTCTAGTGTAGCCGTAGTTAGGCCACCACTTCAAGAACTCTGTAGCACCGC
CTACATACCTCGCTCTGCTAATCCTGTTACCAGTGGCTGCTGCCAGTGGCGATAAGTCGTGTCTTACCGG
GTTGGACTCAAGACGATAGTTACCGGATAAGGCGCAGCGGTCGGGCTGAACGGGGGGTTCGTGCACACAG
CCCAGCTTGGAGCGAACGACCTACACCGAACTGAGATACCTACAGCGTGAGCTATGAGAAAGCGCCACGC
TTCCCGAAGGGAGAAAGGCGGACAGGTATCCGGTAAGCGGCAGGGTCGGAACAGGAGAGCGCACGAGGGA
GCTTCCAGGGGGAAACGCCTGGTATCTTTATAGTCCTGTCGGGTTTCGCCACCTCTGACTTGAGCGTCGA
TTTTTGTGATGCTCGTCAGGGGGGCGGAGCCTATGGAAAAACGCCAGCAACGCGGCCTTTTTACGGTTCC
TGGCCTTTTGCTGGCCTTTTGCTCACATGTTCTTTCCTGCGTTATCCCCTGATTCTGTGGATAACCGTAT
TACCGCCATGCATTAGTTATTAATAGTAATCAATTACGGGGTCATTAGTTCATAGCCCATATATGGAGTT
CCGCGTTACATAACTTACGGTAAATGGCCCGCCTGGCTGACCGCCCAACGACCCCCGCCCATTGACGTCA
ATAATGACGTATGTTCCCATAGTAACGCCAATAGGGACTTTCCATTGACGTCAATGGGTGGAGTATTTAC
GGTAAACTGCCCACTTGGCAGTACATCAAGTGTATCATATGCCAAGTACGCCCCCTATTGACGTCAATGA
CGGTAAATGGCCCGCCTGGCATTATGCCCAGTACATGACCTTATGGGACTTTCCTACTTGGCAGTACATC
TACGTATTAGTCATCGCTATTACCATGGTGATGCGGTTTTGGCAGTACATCAATGGGCGTGGATAGCGGT
TTGACTCACGGGGATTTCCAAGTCTCCACCCCATTGACGTCAATGGGAGTTTGTTTTGGCACCAAAATCA
ACGGGACTTTCCAAAATGTCGTAACAACTCCGCCCCATTGACGCAAATGGGCGGTAGGCGTGTACGGTGG
GAGGTCTATATAAGCAGAGCTGGTTTAGTGAACCGTCAGATCCGCTAGCGCTACCGGTCGCCACCATGGA
TTACAAGGATGATGATGATAAGGTGAGCAAGGGCGAGGAGCTGTTCACCGGGGTGGTGCCCATCCTGGTC
GAGCTGGACGGCGACGTAAACGGCCACAAGTTCAGCGTGTCCGGCGAGGGCGAGGGCGATGCCACCTACG
GCAAGCTGACCCTGAAGTTCATCTGCACCACCGGCAAGCTGCCCGTGCCCTGGCCCACCCTCGTGACCAC
CCTGACCTACGGCGTGCAGTGCTTCAGCCGCTACCCCGACCACATGAAGCAGCACGACTTCTTCAAGTCC
GCCATGCCCGAAGGCTACGTCCAGGAGCGCACCATCTTCTTCAAGGACGACGGCAACTACAAGACCCGCG
CCGAGGTGAAGTTCGAGGGCGACACCCTGGTGAACCGCATCGAGCTGAAGGGCATCGACTTCAAGGAGGA
CGGCAACATCCTGGGGCACAAGCTGGAGTACAACTACAACAGCCACAACGTCTATATCATGGCCGACAAG
CAGAAGAACGGCATCAAGGTGAACTTCAAGATCCGCCACAACATCGAGGACGGCAGCGTGCAGCTCGCCG
ACCACTACCAGCAGAACACCCCCATCGGCGACGGCCCCGTGCTGCTGCCCGACAACCACTACCTGAGCAC
CCAGTCCGCCCTGAGCAAAGACCCCAACGAGAAGCGCGATCACATGGTCCTGCTGGAGTTCGTGACCGCC
GCCGGGATCACTCTCGGCATGGACGAGCTGTACAAGTCCGGACTCAGATCTATGCAGCTGACGGTGAAGG
CGCTGCAGGGCCGCGAGTGCAGCCTGCAGGTGCCAGAGGACGAGCTGGTGTCCACGCTGAAGCAGCTGGT
CTCCGAGAAGCTGAACGTCCCAGTGCGCCAGCAGCGGCTGCTGTTCAAGGGCAAGGCCCTGGCAGATGGG
AAACGACTCTCGGATTATAGCATCGGGCCCAACTCCAAGCTCAACCTAGTGGTCAAACCCCTGGAGAAGG
TGCTACTAGAAGAAGGCGAGGCCCAGAGGCTGGCCGACTCCCCACCCCCGCAGGTCTGGCAGCTGATCTC
CAAAGTCTTGGCCCGCCACTTCAGTGCGGCAGATGCCAGCAGGGTCCTGGAACAGCTACAGAGGGATTAC
GAGAGGTCCCTGAGTCGCCTGACGCTGGACGACATCGAACGGTTGGCCAGCCGCTTCCTGCACCCTGAAG
TGACTGAGACAATGGAGAAGGGCTTCTCCAAATAGGTCGACGGTACCGCGGGCCCGGGATCCACCGGATC
TAGATAACTGATCATAATCAGCCATACCACATTTGTAGAGGTTTTACTTGCTTTAAAAAACCTCCCACAC
CTCCCCCTGAACCTGAAACATAAAATGAATGCAATTGTTGTTGTTAACTTGTTTATTGCAGCTTATAATG
GTTACAAATAAAGCAATAGCATCACAAATTTCACAAATAAAGCATTTTTTTCACTGCATTCTAGTTGTGG
TTTGTCCAAACTCATCAATGTATCTTAACGCGTAAATTGTAAGCGTTAATATTTTGTTAAAATTCGCGTT
AAATTTTTGTTAAATCAGCTCATTTTTTAACCAATAGGCCGAAATCGGCAAAATCCCTTATAAATCAAAA
GAATAGACCGAGATAGGGT
[37 nt withheld, positions 2960-2996]
AAAGAACGTGGACTCCAACGTCAAAGG
[49 nt withheld, positions 3024-3072]
T
[91 nt withheld, positions 3074-3164]
G
[124 nt withheld, positions 3166-3289]
CAGGTGGCACTTTTCGGGGAAATGTGCGCGGAACCCCTATTTGTTTATTTTTCTAAATACATTCAAATAT
GTATCCGCTCATGAGACAATAACCCTGATAAATGCTTCAATAATATTGAAAAAGGAAGAGTCCTGAGGCG
GAAAGAACCAGCTGTGGAATGTGTGTCAGTTAGGGTGTGGAAAGTCCCCAGGCTCCCCAGCAGGCAGAAG
TATGCAAAGCATGCATCTCAATTAGTCAGCAACCAGGTGTGGAAAGTCCCCAGGCTCCCCAGCAGGCAGA
AGTATGCAAAGCATGCATCTCAATTAGTCAGCAACCATAGTCCCGCCCCTAACTCCGCCCATCCCGCCCC
TAACTCCGCCCAGTTCCGCCCATTCTCCGCCCCATGGCTGACTAATTTTTTTTATTTATGCAGAGGCCGA
GGCCGCCTCGGCCTCTGAGCTATTCCAGAAGTAGTGAGGAGGCTTTTTTGGAGGCCTAGGCTTTTGCAAA
GATCGATCAAGAGACAGGATGAGGATCGTTTCGCATGATTGAACAAGATGGATTGCACGCAGGTTCTCCG
GCCGCTTGGGTGGAGAGGCTATTCGGCTATGACTGGGCACAACAGACAATCGGCTGCTCTGATGCCGCCG
TGTTCCGGCTGTCAGCGCAGGGGCGCCCGGTTCTTTTTGTCAAGACCGACCTGTCCGGTGCCCTGAATGA
ACTGCAAGACGAGGCAGCGCGGCTATCGTGGCTGGCCACGACGGGCGTTCCTTGCGCAGCTGTGCTCGAC
GTTGTCACTGAAGCGGGAAGGGACTGGCTGCTATTGGGCGAAGTGCCGGGGCAGGATCTCCTGTCATCTC
ACCTTGCTCCTGCCGAGAAAGTATCCATCATGGCTGATGCAATGCGGCGGCTGCATACGCTTGATCCGGC
TACCTGCCCATTCGACCACCAAGCGAAACATCGCATCGAGCGAGCACGTACTCGGATGGAAGCCGGTCTT
GTCGATCAGGATGATCTGGACGAAGAGCATCAGGGGCTCGCGCCAGCCGAACTGTTCGCCAGGCTCAAGG
CGAGCATGCCCGACGGCGAGGATCTCGTCGTGACCCATGGCGATGCCTGCTTGCCGAATATCATGGTGGA
AAATGGCCGCTTTTCTGGATTCATCGACTGTGGCCGGCTGGGTGTGGCGGACCGCTATCAGGACATAGCG
TTGGCTACCCGTGATATTGCTGAAGAGCTTGGCGGCGAATGGGCTGACCGCTTCCTCGTGCTTTACGGTA
TCGCCGCTCCCGATTCGCAGCGCATCGCCTTCTATCGCCTTCTTGACGAGTTCTTCTGAGCGGGACTCTG
GGGTTCGAAATGACCGACCAAGCGACGCCCAACCTGCCATCACGAGATTTCGATTCCACCGCCGCCTTCT
ATGAAAGGTTGGGCTTCGGAATCGTTTTCCGGGACGCCGGCTGGATGATCCTCCAGCGCGGGGATCTCAT
GCTGGAGTTCTTCGCCCACCCTAGGGGGAGGCTAACTGAAACACGGAAGGAGACAATACCGGAAGGAACC
CGCGCTATGACGGCAATAAAAAGACAGAATAAAACGCACGGTGTTGGGTCGTTTGTTCATAAACGCGGGG
TTCGGTCCCAGGGCTGGCACTCTGTCGATACCCCACCGAGACCCCATTGGGGCCAATACGCCCGCGTTTC
TTCCTTTTCCCCACCCCACCCCCCAAGTTCGGGTGAAGGCCCAGGGCTCGCAGCCAACGTCGGGGCGGCA
GGCCCTGCCATAGCCTCAGGTTACTCATATATACTTTAGATTGATTTAAAACTTCATTTTTAATTTAAAA
GGATCTAGGTGAAGATCCTTTTTGATAATCTCATGACCAAAATCCCTTAACGTGAGTTTTCGTTCCACTG
AGCGTCAGACCCCGTAGAAAAGATCA
