>Addgene plasmid #86921 | pEGFP-C1-FLAG-GFP-Ubl4A | depositor partial sequence | sequence record 175329 | EGFP-C
CGAGCTGTACAAGTCCGGACTCAGATCTATGCAGCTGACGGTGAAGGCGCTGCAGGGCCGCGAGTGCAGC
CTGCAGGTGCCAGAGGACGAGCTGGTGTCCACGCTGAAGCAGCTGGTCTCCGAGAAGCTGAACGTCCCAG
TGCGCCAGCAGCGGCTGCTGTTCAAGGGCAAGGCCCTGGCAGATGGGAAACGACTCTCGGATTATAGCAT
CGGGCCCAACTCCAAGCTCAACCTAGTGGTCAAACCCCTGGAGAAGGTGCTACTAGAAGAAGGCGAGGCC
CAGAGGCTGGCCGACTCCCCACCCCCGCAGGTCTGGCAGCTGATCTCCAAAGTCTTGGCCCGCCACTTCA
GTGCGGCAGATGCCAGCAGGGTCCTGGAACAGCTACAGAGGGATTACGAGAGGTCCCTGAGTCGCCTGAC
GCTGGACGACATCGAACGGTTGGCCAGCCGCTTCCTGCACCCTGAAGTGACTGAGACAATGGAGAAGGGC
TTCTCCAAATAGGTCGACGGTACCGCGGGCCCGGGATCCACCGGATCTAGATAACTGATCATAATCAGCC
ATACCACATTTGTAGAGGTTTTACTTGCTTTAAAAAACCTCCCACACCTCCCCCTGAACCTGAAACATAA
AATGAATGCAATTGTTGTTGTTAACTTGTTTATTGCAGCTTATAATGGTTACAAATAAAGCAATAGCATC
ACAAATTTCACAAATAAAGCATTTTTTTCACTGCATTCTAGTTGTGGTTTGTCCAAACTCATCAATGTAT
CTTAACGCGTAAATTGTAAGCGTTAATATTTTGTTAAAATTCGCGTTAAATTTTTGTTAAATCAGCTCAT
TTTTTAACCAATAGGCCGAAATCGGCAAAATCCCTTATAAATCAAAAGAATAGACCGAGATAGGGT
[37 nt withheld, positions 907-943]
AAAGAACGTGG
